>Addgene plasmid #148625 | pnYC-NpM-DmRoquin_702-819-ILLVtoEEEE-GB1His6_AE | depositor full sequence | sequence record 291073 | Full Sequence
GGTATGGCAATGAAAGACGGTGAGCTGGTGATATGGGATAGTGTTCACCCTTGTTACACCGTTTTCCATG
AGCAAACTGAAACGTTTTCATCGCTCTGGAGTGAATACCACGACGATTTCCGGCAGTTTCTACACATATA
TTCGCAAGATGTGGCGTGTTACGGTGAAAACCTGGCCTATTTCCCTAAAGGGTTTATTGAGAATATGTTT
TTCGTCTCAGCCAATCCCTGGGTGAGTTTCACCAGTTTTGATTTAAACGTGGCCAATATGGACAACTTCT
TCGCCCCCGTTTTCACCATGGGCAAATATTATACGCAAGGCGACAAGGTGCTGATGCCGCTGGCGATTCA
GGTTCATCATGCCGTCTGTGATGGCTTCCATGTCGGCAGAATGCTTAATGAATTACAACAGTACTGCGAT
GAGTGGCAGGGCGGGGCGTAATTTTTTTAAGGCAGTTATTGGTGCCCTTAAACGCCTGGTGCTACGCCTG
AATAAGTGATAATAAGCGGATGAATGGCAGAAATTCGAAAGCAAATTCGACCCGGTCGTCGGTTCAGGGC
AGGGTCGTTAAATAGCCGCTTATGTCTATTGCTGGTTTACCGGTTTATTGACTACCGGAAGCAGTGTGAC
CGTGTGCTTCTCAAATGCCTGAGGCCAGTTTGCTCAGGCTCTCCCCGTGGAGGTAATAATTGACGATATG
ATCATTTATTCTGCCTCCCAGAGCCTGATAAAAACGGTTAGCGCTTCGTTAATACAGATGTAGGTGTTCC
ACAGGGTAGCCAGCAGCATCCTGCGATGCAGATCCGGAACATAATGGTGCAGGGCGCTTGTTTCGGCGTG
GGTATGGTGGCAGGCCCCGTGGCCGGGGGACTGTTGGGCGCTGCCGGCACCTGTCCTACGAGTTGCATGA
TAAAGAAGACAGTCATAAGTGCGGCGACGATAGTCATGCCCCGCGCCCACCGGAAGGAGCTACCGGACAG
CGGTGCGGACTGTTGTAACTCAGAATAAGAAATGAGGCCGCTCATGGCGTTGACTCTCAGTCATAGTATC
GTGGTATCACCGGTTGGTTCCACTCTCTGTTGCGGGCAACTTCAGCAGCACGTAGGGGACTTCCGCGTTT
CCAGACTTTACGAAACACGGAAACCGAAGACCATTCATGTTGTTGCTCAGGTCGCAGACGTTTTGCAGCA
GCAGTCGCTTCACGTTCGCTCGCGTATCGGTGATTCATTCTGCTAACCAGTAAGGCAACCCCGCCAGCCT
AGCCGGGTCCTCAACGACAGGAGCACGATCATGCGCACCCGTGGCCAGGACCCAACGCTGCCCGAGATGC
GCCGCGTGCGGCTGCTGGAGATGGCGGACGCGATGGATATGTTCTGCCAAGGGTTGGTTTGCGCATTCAC
AGTTCTCCGCAAGAATTGATTGGCTCCAATTCTTGGAGTGGTGAATCCGTTAGCGAGGTGCCGCCGGCTT
CCATTCAGGTCGAGGTGGCCCGGCTCCATGCACCGCGACGCAACGCGGGGAGGCAGACAAGGTATAGGGC
GGCGCCTACAATCCATGCCAACCCGTTCCATGTGCTCGCCGAGGCGGCATAAATCGCCGTGACGATCAGC
GGTCCAGTGATCGAAGTTAGGCTGGTAAGAGCCGCGAGCGATCCTTGAAGCTGTCCCTGATGGTCGTCAT
CTACCTGCCTGGACAGCATGGCCTGCAACGCGGGCATCCCGATGCCGCCGGAAGCGAGAAGAATCATAAT
GGGGAAGGCCATCCAGCCTCGCGTCGCGAACGCCAGCAAGACGTAGCCCAGCGCGTCGGCCGCCATGCCG
GCGATAATGGCCTGCTTCTCGCCGAAACGTTTGGTGGCGGGACCAGTGACGAAGGCTTGAGCGAGGGCGT
GCAAGATTCCGAATACCGCAAGCGACAGGCCGATCATCGTCGCGCTCCAGCGAAAGCGGTCCTCGCCGAA
AATGACCCAGAGCGCTGCCGGCACCTGTCCTACGAGTTGCATGATAAAGAAGACAGTCATAAGTGCGGCG
ACGATAGTCATGCCCCGCGCCCACCGGAAGGAGCTGACTGGGTTGAAGGCTCTCAAGGGCATCGGTCGAC
GCTCTCCCTTATGCGACTCCTGCATTAGGAAGCAGCCCAGTAGTAGGTTGAGGCCGTTGAGCACCGCCGC
CGCAAGGAATGGTGCATGCAAGGAGATGGCGCCCAACAGTCCCCCGGCCACGGGGCCTGCCACCATACCC
ACGCCGAAACAAGCGCTCATGAGCCCGAAGTGGCGAGCCCGATCTTCCCCATCGGTGATGTCGGCGATAT
AGGCGCCAGCAACCGCACCTGTGGCGCCGGTGATGCCGGCCACGATGCGTCCGGCGTAGAGGATCAGACT
AAGATCTCGATCCCGCGAAATTAATACGACTCACTATAGGGGAATTGTGAGCGGATAACAATTCCCCACT
AGTAATAATTTTGTTTAACTTTAAGAAGGAGATATACCATGGAAACTGAAGAAGGTAAACTGGTAATCTG
GATTAACGGCGATAAAGGCTATAACGGTCTCGCTGAAGTCGGTAAGAAATTCGAGAAAGATACCGGAATT
AAAGTCACCGTTGAGCATCCGGATAAACTGGAAGAGAAATTCCCACAGGTTGCGGCAACTGGCGATGGCC
CTGACATTATCTTCTGGGCACACGACCGCTTTGGTGGCTACGCTCAATCTGGCCTGTTGGCTGAAATCAC
CCCGGACAAAGCGTTCCAGGACAAGCTGTATCCGTTTACCTGGGATGCCGTACGTTACAACGGCAAGCTG
ATTGCTTACCCGATCGCTGTTGAAGCGTTATCGCTGATTTATAACAAAGACCTGCTGCCGAACCCGCCAA
AAACCTGGGAAGAGATCCCGGCGCTGGATAAAGAACTGAAAGCGAAAGGTAAGAGCGCCCTGATGTTCAA
CCTGCAAGAACCGTACTTCACCTGGCCGCTGATTGCTGCTGACGGGGGTTATGCGTTCAAGTATGAAAAC
GGCAAGTACGACATTAAAGACGTGGGCGTGGATAACGCTGGCGCGAAAGCGGGTCTGACCTTCCTGGTTG
ACCTGATTAAAAACAAACACATGAATGCAGACACCGATTACTCCATCGCAGAAGCTGCCTTTAATAAAGG
CGAAACAGCGATGACCATCAACGGCCCGTGGGCATGGTCCAACATCGACACCAGCAAAGTGAATTATGGT
GTAACGGTACTGCCGACCTTCAAGGGTCAACCATCCAAACCGTTCGTTGGCGTGCTGAGCGCAGGTATTA
ACGCCGCCAGTCCGAACAAAGAGCTGGCAAAAGAGTTCCTCGAAAACTATCTGCTGACTGATGAAGGTCT
GGAAGCGGTTAATAAAGACAAACCGCTGGGTGCCGTAGCGCTGAAGTCTTACGAGGAAGAGTTGGCGAAA
GATCCACGTATTGCCGCCACGATGGAAAACGCCCAGAAAGGTGAAATCATGCCGAACATCCCGCAGATGT
CCGCTTTCTGGTATGCCGTGCGTACTGCGGTGATCAACGCCGCCAGCGGTCGTCAGACTGTCGATGAAGC
CCTTAAAGACGCGCAGACTGGTACCGGCAGCGGCCTGGAAGTTCTGTTCCAGGGGCCCCATATGCTCGAG
CTTAAGAATACGGGTAAAGATTCAGCCAACTTTGTACGATCAGACTCCATATTGGATGACGATGCGTCCA
CATTCGATGTGCCCACTGGCTCCTCCATGCTGAGTATCTACGGCCCGATTTGCCCCAAGAGCAGTACGAC
CGGCAACTGGAACAACTTTGATCTGGGATATGGCGGCTTCAAGAGTGACAGAAACGATAGCTTCAATGCC
AATAAGCAGCAACAGCCGATGTGGGGCAGGAAACCGCAACTGATGTCGGAAGACAGTTTCGAGGGCGGCG
AAGATAGTGGAATGATGCTGCAGGAAGAGAAGAATGAAGTGGACATCGAAGATCCCGATGACAGTGGGAT
CAAGGTGGACCTGGAAGTTCTGTTCCAGGGGCCCATGCAGTACAAACTTATCCTGAACGGTAAAACCCTG
AAAGGTGAAACCACCACCGAAGCTGTTGACGCTGCTACCGCGGAAAAAGTTTTCAAACAGTACGCTAACG
ACAACGGTGTTGACGGTGAATGGACCTACGACGACGCTACCAAAACCTACACCGTAACGGAAATGGGCAG
CAGCCATCATCATCATCATCACTAATCTAGAGCTAGCCCTAGGAGATCCGGCTGCTAACAAAGCCCGAAA
GGAAGCTGAGTTGGCTGCTGCCACCGCTGAGCAATAACTAGCATAACCCCTTGGGGCCTCTAAACGGGTC
TTGAGGGGTTTTTTGCTGAAAGGAGGAACTATATCCGGATATCCCGCAAGAGGCCCGGCAGTACCGGCAT
AACCAAGCCTATGCCTACAGCATCCAGGGTGACGGTGCCGAGGATGACGATGAGCGCATTGTTAGATTTC
ATACACGGTGCCTGACTGCGTTAGCAATTTAACTGTGATAAACTACCGCATTAAAGCTTATCGATGATAA
GCTGTCAAACATGAGAATTACAACTTATATCGTATGGGGCTGACTTCAGGTGCTACATTTGAAGAGATAA
ATTGCACTGAAATCAAGAAATATTTTATCTGATTAATAAGATGATCTTCTTGAGATCGTTTTGGTCTGCG
CGTAATCTCTTGCTCTGAAAACGAAAAAACCGCCTTGCAGGGCGGTTTTTCGAAGGTTCTCTGAGCTACC
AACTCTTTGAACCGAGGTAACTGGCTTGGAGGAGCGCAGTCACCAAAACTTGTCCTTTCAGTTTAGCCTT
AACCGGCGCATGACTTCAAGACTAACTCCTCTAAATCAATTACCAGTGGCTGCTGCCAGTGGTGCTTTTG
CATGTCTTTCCGGGTTGGACTCAAGACGATAGTTACCGGATAAGGCGCAGCGGTCGGACTGAACGGGGGG
TTCGTGCATACAGTCCAGCTTGGAGCGAACTGCCTACCCGGAACTGAGTGTCAGGCGTGGAATGAGACAA
ACGCGGCCATAACAGCGGAATGACACCGGTAAACCGAAAGGCAGGAACAGGAGAGCGCACGAGGGAGCCG
CCAGGGGGAAACGCCTGGTATCTTTATAGTCCTGTCGGGTTTCGCCACCACTGATTTGAGCGTCAGATTT
CGTGATGCTTGTCAGGGGGGCGGAGCCTATGGAAAAACGGCTTTGCCGCGGCCCTCTCACTTCCCTGTTA
AGTATCTTCCTGGCATCTTCCAGGAAATCTCCGCCCCGTTCGTAAGCCATTTCCGCTCGCCGCAGTCGAA
CGACCGAGCGTAGCGAGTCAGTGAGCGAGGAAGCGGAATATATCCTGTATCACATATTCTGCTGACGCAC
CGGTGCAGCCTTTTTTCTCCTGCCACATGAAGCACTTCACTGACACCCTCATCAGTGCCAACATAGTAAG
CCAGTATACACTCCCCTAGCGCTGATGTCCGGCGGTGCTTTTGCCGTTACGCACCACCCCGTCAGTAGCT
GAACAGGAGGGACAGCTGATAGAAACAGAAGCCACTGGAGCACCTCAAAAACACCATCATACACTAAATC
AGTAAGTTGGCAGCATCACCCGACGCACTTTGCGCCGAATAAATACCTGTGACGGAAGATCACTTCGCAG
AATAAATAAATCCTGGTGTCCCTGTTGATACCGGGAAGCCCTGGGCCAACTTTTGGCGAAAATGAGACGT
TGATCGGCACGTAAGAGGTTCCAACTTTCACCATAATGAAATAAGATCACTACCGGGCGTATTTTTTGAG
TTATCGAGATTTTCAGGAGCTAAGGAAGCTAAAATGGAGAAAAAAATCACTGGATATACCACCGTTGATA
TATCCCAATGGCATCGTAAAGAACATTTTGAGGCATTTCAGTCAGTTGCTCAATGTACCTATAACCAGAC
CGTTCAGCTGGATATTACGGCCTTTTTAAAGACCGTAAAGAAAAATAAGCACAAGTTTTATCCGGCCTTT
ATTCACATTCTTGCCCGCCTGATGAATGCTCATCCGGAATTC
Features (pLannotate 1.2.2; 19 found; start..end, strand, type, name):
    739..834     -  CDS            resD (fragment): REDF_ECOLI - Also known as D. Protein inferred from homology: Swiss-Prot protein existence level 3. Acts as a repressor of transcription and as a site-specific resolvase that cleaves at the RfsF site. From Escherichia coli (strain K12).
    824..881     +  CDS            TcR (fragment): tetracycline efflux protein; tet; confers resistance to tetracycline
    878..971     -  CDS            TcR (fragment): tetracycline efflux protein; tet; confers resistance to tetracycline
   1475..2375    -  CDS            TcR (fragment): tetracycline efflux protein; tet; confers resistance to tetracycline
   2402..2420    +  promoter       T7 promoter: promoter for bacteriophage T7 RNA polymerase
   2421..2445    +  protein_bind   lac operator: The lac repressor binds to the lac operator to inhibit transcription in E. coli. This inhibition can be relieved by adding lactose or isopropyl-β-D-thiogalactopyranoside (IPTG). lac repressor encoded by lacI
   2460..2482    +  RBS            RBS: efficient ribosome binding site from bacteriophage T7 gene 10 (Olins and Rangwala, 1989)
   2493..3589    +  CDS            MBP (fragment): maltose binding protein from E. coli; malE (mutated); This version of the gene does not encode a signal sequence, so MBP will remain in the cytosol.
   4031..4188    +  CDS            GB1 (fragment): B1 domain of Streptococcal protein G effective as a solubilizing fusion partner (Cheng and Patel, 2004)
   4205..4221    +  CDS            capTEV™ (fragment): composite tag for in vivo biotinylation, TEV protease cleavage, and 6xHis tagging
   4251..4300    +  CDS            SET1 (fragment): solubility-enhancement tag derived from T7 phage gene 10B
   4308..4355    +  terminator     T7 terminator: transcription terminator for bacteriophage T7 RNA polymerase
   4378..4482    -  CDS            TcR (fragment): tetracycline efflux protein; tet; confers resistance to tetracycline
   4530..4558    -  promoter       tet promoter: E. coli promoter for tetracycline efflux protein gene
   4670..5215    +  rep_origin     p15A ori: Plasmids containing the medium-copy-number p15A origin of replication can be propagated in E. coli cells that contain a second plasmid with the ColE1 origin.
   5303..5358    +  rep_origin     RSF ori (fragment): Plasmids containing the RSF 1030 origin of replication can be propagated in E. coli cells that contain additional plasmids with compatible origins.
   5477..5620    -  mobile_element IS1 (fragment): prokaryotic transposable element IS1
   5741..5843    +  promoter       cat promoter: promoter of the E. coli cat gene encoding chloramphenicol acetyltransferase
   5844..441     +  CDS            CmR (across the origin): chloramphenicol acetyltransferase; cat; confers resistance to chloramphenicol
