[The description below was written by a language model from this plasmid's Addgene catalogue record and pLannotate feature annotations shown in this document.]
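Description:
pnYC-NpM-DmRoquin_702-819-ILLVtoEEEE-GB1His6_AE is a 6,062 nt bacterial expression plasmid for producing a mutated fragment of Drosophila melanogaster Roquin (gene roq, isoform C) in E. coli. The catalogue lists the backbone as unknown. The annotated features nonetheless resemble a pACYC-type vector: a p15A origin, a chloramphenicol acetyltransferase gene with its own cat promoter, and several disrupted remnants of the tetracycline resistance gene and tet promoter flanking the expression cassette. The plasmid is maintained at low copy under chloramphenicol selection. Because p15A is compatible with ColE1-type origins, it can in principle coexist with a second expression plasmid, although the record does not say it was used that way.

The expression cassette consists of a T7 promoter with an adjacent lac operator and the T7 gene 10 ribosome binding site, giving IPTG-inducible transcription in hosts that supply T7 RNA polymerase, and it ends at a T7 terminator. The reading frame opens with cytosolic maltose-binding protein lacking a signal sequence. An unannotated gap of roughly 440 nt follows, which is the expected position of Roquin residues 702–819. Downstream lie the GB1 solubility domain of streptococcal protein G and a short match to a His-tag-containing element, consistent with the "GB1His6" in the name. A small hit to a T7 gene 10-derived sequence just before the terminator is probably vector-derived rather than a functional tag.

As the name indicates, the insert replaces an isoleucine, two leucines and a valine with four glutamates. The associated publication concerns a CAF40-binding motif that recruits the CCR4-NOT complex, so this is plausibly a binding-deficient control for recombinant interaction studies, though the record does not state this explicitly.
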