Addgene plasmid #148625: pnYC-NpM-DmRoquin_702-819-ILLVtoEEEE-GB1His6_AE
Purpose: Bacterial Expression of DmRoquin_702-819-ILLVtoEEEE
Depositing lab: Elisa Izaurralde. Depositing organization: Max Planck Institute for Developmental Biology. Publication: A CAF40-binding motif facilitates recruitment of the CCR4-NOT complex to mRNAs targeted by Drosophila Roquin. Sgromo A, Raisch T, Bawankar P, Bhandari D, Chen Y, Kuzuoglu-Ozturk D, Weichenrieder O, Izaurralde E. Nat Commun. 2017 Feb 6;8:14307. doi: 10.1038/ncomms14307. PubMed 28165457.
Backbone
  Vector backbone: Unknown
  Vector type: Bacterial Expression
Growth in bacteria
  Bacterial resistance: Chloramphenicol, 25 μg/mL
  Growth temperature: 37°C
  Growth strain: DH5alpha
  Copy number: Low Copy
Gene/Insert
  Gene/Insert name: DmRoquin_702-819-ILLVtoEEEE
  Species: D. melanogaster (fly)
  Entrez Gene: roq (a.k.a. CG16807, Dmel\CG16807, NEST:bs21b12)
  Cloning method: Unknown
Terms and licenses: Academic/Nonprofit Terms; Industry Terms: Not Available to Industry
Depositor comments: ORF extracted from isoform C NCBI:NM_001275011.1 Plasmids from this collection were made available to the research community and donated after the lab closed. Please note that the sequence provided by the depositing laboratory may be theoretical/predicted or based on Sanger sequencing results. There may be discrepancies between sequencing results obtained by Addgene and the depositor sequence. If an Addgene verified sequence is not available, please contact before placing your order to request that our lab fully sequence the plasmid.
How to cite: pnYC-NpM-DmRoquin_702-819-ILLVtoEEEE-GB1His6_AE was a gift from Elisa Izaurralde (Addgene plasmid # 148625 ; http://n2t.net/addgene:148625 ; RRID:Addgene_148625)
